>Addgene plasmid #242880 | pU6 pegRNA ROSA 4a PhiC31 attP41 | addgene full sequence | sequence record 486263 | Addgene NGS Result
GACGTCGCTAGCTGTACAAAAAAGCAGGCTTTAAAGGAACCAATTCAGTCGACTGGATCCGGTACCAAGG
TCGGGCAGGAAGAGGGCCTATTTCCCATGATTCCTTCATATTTGCATATACGATACAAGGCTGTTAGAGA
GATAATTAGAATTAATTTGACTGTAAACACAAAGATATTAGTACAAAATACGTGACGTAGAAAGTAATAA
TTTCTTGGGTAGTTTGCAGTTTTAAAATTATGTTTTAAAATGGACTATCATATGCTTACCGTAACTTGAA
AGTATTTCGATTTCTTGGCTTTATATATCTTGTGGAAAGGACGAAACACCATGCCTGGTAGGGATGCAAA
GTTTAAGAGCTAAGCTGGAAACAGCATAGCAAGTTTAAATAAGGCTAGTCCGTTATCAACTCGAAAGAGT
GGCACCGAGTCGGTGCTGGGGTAACCTTTGAGTTCTCTCAGTTGGGGGCGCATCCCTACCAGATCTAATG
CGCGGTTCTATCTAGTTACGCGTTAAACCAACTAGAATTTTTTTAAGCTTGGGCCGCTCGAGGTACCTCT
CTACATATGACATGTGAGCAAAAGGCCAGCAAAAGGCCAGGAACCGTAAAAAGGCCGCGTTGCTGGCGTT
TTTCCATAGGCTCCGCCCCCCTGACGAGCATCACAAAAATCGACGCTCAAGTCAGAGGTGGCGAAACCCG
ACAGGACTATAAAGATACCAGGCGTTTCCCCCTGGAAGCTCCCTCGTGCGCTCTCCTGTTCCGACCCTGC
CGCTTACCGGATACCTGTCCGCCTTTCTCCCTTCGGGAAGCGTGGCGCTTTCTCATAGCTCACGCTGTAG
GTATCTCAGTTCGGTGTAGGTCGTTCGCTCCAAGCTGGGCTGTGTGCACGAACCCCCCGTTCAGCCCGAC
CGCTGCGCCTTATCCGGTAACTATCGTCTTGAGTCCAACCCGGTAAGACACGACTTATCGCCACTGGCAG
CAGCCACTGGTAACAGGATTAGCAGAGCGAGGTATGTAGGCGGTGCTACAGAGTTCTTGAAGTGGTGGCC
TAACTACGGCTACACTAGAAGAACAGTATTTGGTATCTGCGCTCTGCTGAAGCCAGTTACCTTCGGAAAA
AGAGTTGGTAGCTCTTGATCCGGCAAACAAACCACCGCTGGTAGCGGTGGTTTTTTTGTTTGCAAGCAGC
AGATTACGCGCAGAAAAAAAGGATCTCAAGAAGATCCTTTGATCTTTTCTACGGGGTCTGACGCTCAGTG
GAACGAAAACTCACGTTAAGGGATTTTGGTCATGAGATTATCAAAAAGGATCTTCACCTAGATCCTTTTA
AATTAAAAATGAAGTTTTAAATCAATCTAAAGTATATATGAGTAAACTTGGTCTGACAGTTACCAATGCT
TAATCAGTGAGGCACCTATCTCAGCGATCTGTCTATTTCGTTCATCCATAGTTGCCTGACTCCCCGTCGT
GTAGATAACTACGATACGGGAGGGCTTACCATCTGGCCCCAGTGCTGCAATGATACCGCGAGATCCACGC
TCACCGGCTCCAGATTTATCAGCAATAAACCAGCCAGCCGGAAGGGCCGAGCGCAGAAGTGGTCCTGCAA
CTTTATCCGCCTCCATCCAGTCTATTAATTGTTGCCGGGAAGCTAGAGTAAGTAGTTCGCCAGTTAATAG
TTTGCGCAACGTTGTTGCCATTGCTACAGGCATCGTGGTGTCACGCTCGTCGTTTGGTATGGCTTCATTC
AGCTCCGGTTCCCAACGATCAAGGCGAGTTACATGATCCCCCATGTTGTGCAAAAAAGCGGTTAGCTCCT
TCGGTCCTCCGATCGTTGTCAGAAGTAAGTTGGCCGCAGTGTTATCACTCATGGTTATGGCAGCACTGCA
TAATTCTCTTACTGTCATGCCATCCGTAAGATGCTTTTCTGTGACTGGTGAGTACTCAACCAAGTCATTC
TGAGAATAGTGTATGCGGCGACCGAGTTGCTCTTGCCCGGCGTCAATACGGGATAATACCGCGCCACATA
GCAGAACTTTAAAAGTGCTCATCATTGGAAAACGTTCTTCGGGGCGAAAACTCTCAAGGATCTTACCGCT
GTTGAGATCCAGTTCGATGTAACCCACTCGTGCACCCAACTGATCTTCAGCATCTTTTACTTTCACCAGC
GTTTCTGGGTGAGCAAAAACAGGAAGGCAAAATGCCGCAAAAAAGGGAATAAGGGCGACACGGAAATGTT
GAATACTCATACTCTTCCTTTTTCAATATTATTGAAGCATTTATCAGGGTTATTGTCTCATGAGCGGATA
CATATTTGAATGTATTTAGAAAAATAAACAAATAGGGGTTCCGCGCACATTTCCCCGAAAAGTGCCACCT
Features (pLannotate 1.2.2; 7 found; start..end, strand, type, name):
     13..30      +  protein_bind   attB1 (fragment): mutant version of attB; recombination site for the Gateway® BP reaction BP Clonase™
     82..322     +  promoter       U6 promoter: RNA polymerase III promoter for human U6 snRNA
    369..436     +  misc_RNA       tracrRNA (fragment): trans-activating CRISPR RNA for the Streptococcus pyogenes CRISPR/Cas9 system
    436..470     +  protein_bind   phage φC31 attP (fragment): attachment site of phage φC31 phage φC31 integrase
    631..1219    -  rep_origin     ori: high-copy-number ColE1/pMB1/pBR322/pUC origin of replication
   1390..2250    -  CDS            AmpR: β-lactamase; bla; confers resistance to ampicillin, carbenicillin, and related antibiotics
   2251..2355    -  promoter       AmpR promoter: bla
