[The description below was written by a language model from this plasmid's Addgene catalogue record and pLannotate feature annotations shown in this document.]
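Description:
pU6 pegRNA ROSA 4a PhiC31 attP41 is a small (about 2.4 kb) mammalian expression plasmid built on the pU6 pegRNA GG Acceptor backbone. It delivers an engineered prime editing guide RNA (epegRNA) to human cells. In bacteria it is maintained by a high-copy ColE1/pUC-type origin and selected with ampicillin through a β-lactamase gene driven by its own bla promoter. It carries no mammalian selection marker or reporter, so it is suited to transient co-transfection with a separately supplied prime editor, which this plasmid does not encode.

The payload is a single RNA polymerase III transcription unit. The human U6 promoter drives a guide whose spacer, according to the record, targets the human ROSA26 locus. This is followed by the Streptococcus pyogenes Cas9 guide scaffold (annotated as a tracrRNA fragment) and then a 3′ extension that includes a partial phage φC31 attP sequence. In a pegRNA this extension serves as the reverse-transcription template, so the φC31 attP fragment is the sequence written into the genome. The "e" in epegRNA normally denotes a structured 3′ motif that protects the extension from degradation, though no such motif is annotated in the feature table. A short attB1 fragment upstream of the promoter appears to be a backbone remnant with no stated function.

The construct encodes only half of the minimal φC31 attP site and is meant for twin prime editing. In that approach, a partner pegRNA on the opposite strand supplies the complementary half, and together the two install a complete attP landing pad at ROSA26. The installed site can then serve as a target for φC31 integrase-mediated, site-specific transgene insertion, consistent with the associated work on hyperactive integrases.
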