Addgene plasmid #242880: pU6 pegRNA ROSA 4a PhiC31 attP41
Purpose: Mammalian expression of epegRNA for twin prime editing of half the minimal PhiC31 attP site targeting the human ROSA26 site
Depositing lab: Jesse Owens. Depositing organization: University of Hawaii. Publication: Directed evolution of hyperactive integrases for site specific insertion of transgenes. Hew BE, Gupta S, Sato R, Waller DF, Stoytchev I, Short JE, Sharek L, Tran CT, Badran AH, Owens JB. Nucleic Acids Res. 2024 Jul 2:gkae534. doi: 10.1093/nar/gkae534. PubMed 38953167.
Backbone
  Vector backbone: pU6 pegRNA GG Acceptor
  Vector type: Mammalian Expression
Growth in bacteria
  Bacterial resistance: Ampicillin, 100 μg/mL
  Growth temperature: 37°C
  Growth strain: DH5alpha
  Copy number: High Copy
Gene/Insert
  Gene/Insert name: epegRNA for PhiC31 attP site
  Species: H. sapiens (human)
  Mutation: none
  Promoter: U6
  Cloning method: Gibson Cloning
Terms and licenses: Academic/Nonprofit Terms; Industry Terms: Not Available to Industry
Depositor comments: please email each time it is ordered.
How to cite: pU6 pegRNA ROSA 4a PhiC31 attP41 was a gift from Jesse Owens (Addgene plasmid # 242880 ; http://n2t.net/addgene:242880 ; RRID:Addgene_242880)
